>Addgene plasmid #129526 | pSL1103 | addgene full sequence | sequence record 256135 | Addgene NGS Result
GGTACCCCGCGGTGGCGGCCGCAGCTTAATTCTTTTCGAGCTCTTTATGCTTAAGTTTACAATTTAATAT
TCATACTTTAAGTATTTTTTGTAGTATCCTAGATATTGTGCTTTAAATGCTCACCCCTCAAAGCACCAGT
AATATTTTCATCCACTGAAATACCATTAAATTTTCAAAAAAATACTATGCATATAATGTTATACATATAA
ACATAAAACGCCATGTAAATCAAAAAATATATAAAAATATGTATAAAAATAAATATGCACTAAATATAAG
CTAATTATGCATAAAAATTAAAGTGCCCTTTATTAACTAGCTAGTCGTAATTATTTATATTTCTATGTTA
TAAAAAAATCCTCATATAATAATATAATTAATATATGTAATGTTTTTTTTATTTTATAATTTTAATATAA
AATAATATGTAAATTAATTCAAAAAATAAATATAATTGTTGTGAAACAAAAAACGTAATTTTTTCATTTG
CCTTCAAAATTTAAATTTATTTTAATATTTCCTAAAATATATATACTTTGTGTATAAATATATAAAAATA
TATATTTGCTTATAAATAAATAAAAATTTTATAAAAATGGCTAGCCTCGCCCTGATGAGTCCGTGAGGAC
GAAACGAGTAAGCTCGTCGGCGAGGGCCGCCCCTACGAGTTTCAGAGCTATGCTGGAAACAGCATAGCAA
GTTGAAATAAGGCTAGTCCGTTATCAACTTGAAAAAGTGGCACCGAGTCGGTGCTTTTGGCCGGCATGGT
CCCAGCCTCCTCGCTGGCGCCGGCTGGGCAACATGCTTCGGCATGGCGAATGGGACACCGGTGTTTTTCT
TACTTATATATTTATACCAATTGATTGTATTTATAACTGTAAAAATGTGTATGTTGTGTGCATATTTTTT
TTTGTGCATGCACATGCATGTAAATAGCTAAAATTATGAACATTTTATTTTTTGTTCAGAAAAAAAAAAC
TTTACACACATAAAATGGCTAGTATGAATAGCCATATTTTATATAAATTAAATCCTATGAATTTATGACC
ATATTAAAAATTTAGATATTTATGGAACATAATATGTTTGAAACAATAAGACAAAATTATTATTATTATT
ATTATTTTTACTGTTATAATTATGTTGTCTCTTCAATGATTCATAAATAGTTGGACTTGATTTTTAAAAT
GTTTATAATATGATTAGCATAGTTAAATAAAAAAAGTTGAAAAATTAAAAAAAAACATATAAACACAAAT
GATGTTTTTTCCTTCAATTTCTCGAGAGCTTAATTCTTTTCGAGCTCTTTATGCTTAAGTTTACAATTTA
ATATTCATACTTTAAGTATTTTTTGTAGTATCCTAGATATTGTGCTTTAAATGCTCACCCCTCAAAGCAC
CAGTAATATTTTCATCCACTGAAATACCATTAAATTTTCAAAAAAATACTATGCATATAATGTTATACAT
ATAAACATAAAACGCCATGTAAATCAAAAAATATATAAAAATATGTATAAAAATAAATATGCACTAAATA
TAAGCTAATTATGCATAAAAATTAAAGTGCCCTTTATTAACTAGCTAGTCGTAATTATTTATATTTCTAT
GTTATAAAAAAATCCTCATATAATAATATAATTAATATATGTAATGTTTTTTTTATTTTATAATTTTAAT
ATAAAATAATATGTAAATTAATTCAAAAAATAAATATAATTGTTGTGAAACAAAAAACGTAATTTTTTCA
TTTGCCTTCAAAATTTAAATTTATTTTAATATTTCCTAAAATATATATACTTTGTGTATAAATATATAAA
AATATATATTTGCTTATAAATAAATAAAAATTTTATAAAAATGACTAGTATGTACCCATACGATGTTCCA
GATTACGCTTCGCCGAAGAAAAAGCGCAAGGTCGAAGCGTCCGACAAGAAGTACAGCATCGGCCTGGCCA
TCGGCACCAACTCTGTGGGCTGGGCCGTGATCACCGACGAGTACAAGGTGCCCAGCAAGAAATTCAAGGT
GCTGGGCAACACCGACCGGCACAGCATCAAGAAGAACCTGATCGGAGCCCTGCTGTTCGACAGCGGCGAA
ACAGCCGAGGCCACCCGGCTGAAGAGAACCGCCAGAAGAAGATACACCAGACGGAAGAACCGGATCTGCT
ATCTGCAAGAGATCTTCAGCAACGAGATGGCCAAGGTGGACGACAGCTTCTTCCACAGACTGGAAGAGTC
CTTCCTGGTGGAAGAGGATAAGAAGCACGAGCGGCACCCCATCTTCGGCAACATCGTGGACGAGGTGGCC
TACCACGAGAAGTACCCCACCATCTACCACCTGAGAAAGAAACTGGTGGACAGCACCGACAAGGCCGACC
TGCGGCTGATCTATCTGGCCCTGGCCCACATGATCAAGTTCCGGGGCCACTTCCTGATCGAGGGCGACCT
GAACCCCGACAACAGCGACGTGGACAAGCTGTTCATCCAGCTGGTGCAGACCTACAACCAGCTGTTCGAG
GAAAACCCCATCAACGCCAGCGGCGTGGACGCCAAGGCCATCCTGTCTGCCAGACTGAGCAAGAGCAGAC
GGCTGGAAAATCTGATCGCCCAGCTGCCCGGCGAGAAGAAGAATGGCCTGTTCGGCAACCTGATTGCCCT
GAGCCTGGGCCTGACCCCCAACTTCAAGAGCAACTTCGACCTGGCCGAGGATGCCAAACTGCAGCTGAGC
AAGGACACCTACGACGACGACCTGGACAACCTGCTGGCCCAGATCGGCGACCAGTACGCCGACCTGTTTC
TGGCCGCCAAGAACCTGTCCGACGCCATCCTGCTGAGCGACATCCTGAGAGTGAACACCGAGATCACCAA
GGCCCCCCTGAGCGCCTCTATGATCAAGAGATACGACGAGCACCACCAGGACCTGACCCTGCTGAAAGCT
CTCGTGCGGCAGCAGCTGCCTGAGAAGTACAAAGAGATTTTCTTCGACCAGAGCAAGAACGGCTACGCCG
GCTACATTGACGGCGGAGCCAGCCAGGAAGAGTTCTACAAGTTCATCAAGCCCATCCTGGAAAAGATGGA
CGGCACCGAGGAACTGCTCGTGAAGCTGAACAGAGAGGACCTGCTGCGGAAGCAGCGGACCTTCGACAAC
GGCAGCATCCCCCACCAGATCCACCTGGGAGAGCTGCACGCCATTCTGCGGCGGCAGGAAGATTTTTACC
CATTCCTGAAGGACAACCGGGAAAAGATCGAGAAGATCCTGACCTTCCGCATCCCCTACTACGTGGGCCC
TCTGGCCAGGGGAAACAGCAGATTCGCCTGGATGACCAGAAAGAGCGAGGAAACCATCACCCCCTGGAAC
TTCGAGGAAGTGGTGGACAAGGGCGCTTCCGCCCAGAGCTTCATCGAGCGGATGACCAACTTCGATAAGA
ACCTGCCCAACGAGAAGGTGCTGCCCAAGCACAGCCTGCTGTACGAGTACTTCACCGTGTATAACGAGCT
GACCAAAGTGAAATACGTGACCGAGGGAATGAGAAAGCCCGCCTTCCTGAGCGGCGAGCAGAAAAAGGCC
ATCGTGGACCTGCTGTTCAAGACCAACCGGAAAGTGACCGTGAAGCAGCTGAAAGAGGACTACTTCAAGA
AAATCGAGTGCTTCGACTCCGTGGAAATCTCCGGCGTGGAAGATCGGTTCAACGCCTCCCTGGGCACATA
CCACGATCTGCTGAAAATTATCAAGGACAAGGACTTCCTGGACAATGAGGAAAACGAGGACATTCTGGAA
GATATCGTGCTGACCCTGACACTGTTTGAGGACAGAGAGATGATCGAGGAACGGCTGAAAACCTATGCCC
ACCTGTTCGACGACAAAGTGATGAAGCAGCTGAAGCGGCGGAGATACACCGGCTGGGGCAGGCTGAGCCG
GAAGCTGATCAACGGCATCCGGGACAAGCAGTCCGGCAAGACAATCCTGGATTTCCTGAAGTCCGACGGC
TTCGCCAACAGAAACTTCATGCAGCTGATCCACGACGACAGCCTGACCTTTAAAGAGGACATCCAGAAAG
CCCAGGTGTCCGGCCAGGGCGATAGCCTGCACGAGCACATTGCCAATCTGGCCGGCAGCCCCGCCATTAA
GAAGGGCATCCTGCAGACAGTGAAGGTGGTGGACGAGCTCGTGAAAGTGATGGGCCGGCACAAGCCCGAG
AACATCGTGATCGAAATGGCCAGAGAGAACCAGACCACCCAGAAGGGACAGAAGAACAGCCGCGAGAGAA
TGAAGCGGATCGAAGAGGGCATCAAAGAGCTGGGCAGCCAGATCCTGAAAGAACACCCCGTGGAAAACAC
CCAGCTGCAGAACGAGAAGCTGTACCTGTACTACCTGCAGAATGGGCGGGATATGTACGTGGACCAGGAA
CTGGACATCAACCGGCTGTCCGACTACGATGTGGACGCCATCGTGCCTCAGAGCTTTCTGAAGGACGACT
CCATCGACAACAAGGTGCTGACCAGAAGCGACAAGAACCGGGGCAAGAGCGACAACGTGCCCTCCGAAGA
GGTCGTGAAGAAGATGAAGAACTACTGGCGGCAGCTGCTGAACGCCAAGCTGATTACCCAGAGAAAGTTC
GACAATCTGACCAAGGCCGAGAGAGGCGGCCTGAGCGAACTGGATAAGGCCGGCTTCATCAAGAGACAGC
TGGTGGAAACCCGGCAGATCACAAAGCACGTGGCACAGATCCTGGACTCCCGGATGAACACTAAGTACGA
CGAGAATGACAAGCTGATCCGGGAAGTGAAAGTGATCACCCTGAAGTCCAAGCTGGTGTCCGATTTCCGG
AAGGATTTCCAGTTTTACAAAGTGCGCGAGATCAACAACTACCACCACGCCCACGACGCCTACCTGAACG
CCGTCGTGGGAACCGCCCTGATCAAAAAGTACCCTAAGCTGGAAAGCGAGTTCGTGTACGGCGACTACAA
GGTGTACGACGTGCGGAAGATGATCGCCAAGAGCGAGCAGGAAATCGGCAAGGCTACCGCCAAGTACTTC
TTCTACAGCAACATCATGAACTTTTTCAAGACCGAGATTACCCTGGCCAACGGCGAGATCCGGAAGCGGC
CTCTGATCGAGACAAACGGCGAAACCGGGGAGATCGTGTGGGATAAGGGCCGGGATTTTGCCACCGTGCG
GAAAGTGCTGAGCATGCCCCAAGTGAATATCGTGAAAAAGACCGAGGTGCAGACAGGCGGCTTCAGCAAA
GAGTCTATCCTGCCCAAGAGGAACAGCGATAAGCTGATCGCCAGAAAGAAGGACTGGGACCCTAAGAAGT
ACGGCGGCTTCGACAGCCCCACCGTGGCCTATTCTGTGCTGGTGGTGGCCAAAGTGGAAAAGGGCAAGTC
CAAGAAACTGAAGAGTGTGAAAGAGCTGCTGGGGATCACCATCATGGAAAGAAGCAGCTTCGAGAAGAAT
CCCATCGACTTTCTGGAAGCCAAGGGCTACAAAGAAGTGAAAAAGGACCTGATCATCAAGCTGCCTAAGT
ACTCCCTGTTCGAGCTGGAAAACGGCCGGAAGAGAATGCTGGCCTCTGCCGGCGAACTGCAGAAGGGAAA
CGAACTGGCCCTGCCCTCCAAATATGTGAACTTCCTGTACCTGGCCAGCCACTATGAGAAGCTGAAGGGC
TCCCCCGAGGATAATGAGCAGAAACAGCTGTTTGTGGAACAGCACAAGCACTACCTGGACGAGATCATCG
AGCAGATCAGCGAGTTCTCCAAGAGAGTGATCCTGGCCGACGCTAATCTGGACAAAGTGCTGTCCGCCTA
CAACAAGCACCGGGATAAGCCCATCAGAGAGCAGGCCGAGAATATCATCCACCTGTTTACCCTGACCAAT
CTGGGAGCCCCTGCCGCCTTCAAGTACTTTGACACCACCATCGACCGGAAGAGGTACACCAGCACCAAAG
AGGTGCTGGACGCCACCCTGATCCACCAGAGCATCACCGGCCTGTACGAGACACGGATCGACCTGTCTCA
GCTGGGAGGCGACAGCCCCAAGAAGAAGAGAAAGGTGGAGGCCAGCGGGTAGGAATTCGAAAGATCCCAA
CGAAAAGAGAGACCACATGGTCCTTCTTGAGTTTGTAACAGCTGCTGGGATTACACATGGCATGGATGAA
CTATACAAATAAGGATCCGTTTTTCTTACTTATATATTTATACCAATTGATTGTATTTATAACTGTAAAA
ATGTGTATGTTGTGTGCATATTTTTTTTTGTGCATGCACATGCATGTAAATAGCTAAAATTATGAACATT
TTATTTTTTGTTCAGAAAAAAAAAACTTTACACACATAAAATGGCTAGTATGAATAGCCATATTTTATAT
AAATTAAATCCTATGAATTTATGACCATATTAAAAATTTAGATATTTATGGAACATAATATGTTTGAAAC
AATAAGACAAAATTATTATTATTATTATTATTTTTACTGTTATAATTATGTTGTCTCTTCAATGATTCAT
AAATAGTTGGACTTGATTTTTAAAATGTTTATAATATGATTAGCATAGTTAAATAAAAAAAGTTGAAAAA
TTAAAAAAAAACATATAAACACAAATGATGTTTTTTCCTTCAATTTCGGCGCCTGATGCGGTATTTTCTC
CTTACGCATCTGTGCGGTATTTCACACCGCATATGGTGCACTCTCAGTACAATCTGCTCTGATGCCGCAT
AGTTAAGCCAGCCCCGACACCCGCCAACACCCGCTGACGCGCCCTGACGGGCTTGTCTGCTCCCGGCATC
CGCTTACAGACAAGCTGTGACCGTCTCCGGGAGCTGCATGTGTCAGAGGTTTTCACCGTCATCACCGAAA
CGCGCGAGACGAAAGGGCCTCGTGATACGCCTATTTTTATAGGTTAATGTCATGATAATAATGGTTTCTT
AGACGTCAGGTGGCACTTTTCGGGGAAATGTGCGCGGAACCCCTATTTGTTTATTTTTCTAAATACATTC
AAATATGTATCCGCTCATGAGACAATAACCCTGATAAATGCTTCAATAATATTGAAAAAGGAAGAGTATG
AGTATTCAACATTTCCGTGTCGCCCTTATTCCCTTTTTTGCGGCATTTTGCCTTCCTGTTTTTGCTCACC
CAGAAACGCTGGTGAAAGTAAAAGATGCTGAAGATCAGTTGGGTGCACGAGTGGGTTACATCGAACTGGA
TCTCAACAGCGGTAAGATCCTTGAGAGTTTTCGCCCCGAAGAACGTTTTCCAATGATGAGCACTTTTAAA
GTTCTGCTATGTGGCGCGGTATTATCCCGTATTGACGCCGGGCAAGAGCAACTCGGTCGCCGCATACACT
ATTCTCAGAATGACTTGGTTGAGTACTCACCAGTCACAGAAAAGCATCTTACGGATGGCATGACAGTAAG
AGAATTATGCAGTGCTGCCATAACCATGAGTGATAACACTGCGGCCAACTTACTTCTGACAACGATCGGA
GGACCGAAGGAGCTAACCGCTTTTTTGCACAACATGGGGGATCATGTAACTCGCCTTGATCGTTGGGAAC
CGGAGCTGAATGAAGCCATACCAAACGACGAGCGTGACACCACGATGCCTGTAGCAATGGCAACAACGTT
GCGCAAACTATTAACTGGCGAACTACTTACTCTAGCTTCCCGGCAACAATTAATAGACTGGATGGAGGCG
GATAAAGTTGCAGGACCACTTCTGCGCTCGGCCCTTCCGGCTGGCTGGTTTATTGCTGATAAATCTGGAG
CCGGTGAGCGTGGGTCTCGCGGTATCATTGCAGCACTGGGGCCAGATGGTAAGCCCTCCCGTATCGTAGT
TATCTACACGACGGGGAGTCAGGCAACTATGGATGAACGAAATAGACAGATCGCTGAGATAGGTGCCTCA
CTGATTAAGCATTGGTAACTGTCAGACCAAGTTTACTCATATATACTTTAGATTGATTTAAAACTTCATT
TTTAATTTAAAAGGATCTAGGTGAAGATCCTTTTTGATAATCTCATGACCAAAATCCCTTAACGTGAGTT
TTCGTTCCACTGAGCGTCAGACCCCGTAGAAAAGATCAAAGGATCTTCTTGAGATCCTTTTTTTCTGCGC
GTAATCTGCTGCTTGCAAACAAAAAAACCACCGCTACCAGCGGTGGTTTGTTTGCCGGATCAAGAGCTAC
CAACTCTTTTTCCGAAGGTAACTGGCTTCAGCAGAGCGCAGATACCAAATACTGTTCTTCTAGTGTAGCC
GTAGTTAGGCCACCACTTCAAGAACTCTGTAGCACCGCCTACATACCTCGCTCTGCTAATCCTGTTACCA
GTGGCTGCTGCCAGTGGCGATAAGTCGTGTCTTACCGGGTTGGACTCAAGACGATAGTTACCGGATAAGG
CGCAGCGGTCGGGCTGAACGGGGGGTTCGTGCACACAGCCCAGCTTGGAGCGAACGACCTACACCGAACT
GAGATACCTACAGCGTGAGCTATGAGAAAGCGCCACGCTTCCCGAAGGGAGAAAGGCGGACAGGTATCCG
GTAAGCGGCAGGGTCGGAACAGGAGAGCGCACGAGGGAGCTTCCAGGGGGAAACGCCTGGTATCTTTATA
GTCCTGTCGGGTTTCGCCACCTCTGACTTGAGCGTCGATTTTTGTGATGCTCGTCAGGGGGGCGGAGCCT
ATGGAAAAACGCCAGCAACGCGGCCTTTTTACGGTTCCTGGCCTTTTGCTGGCCTTTTGCTCACATGTTC
TTTCCTGCGTTATCCCCTGATTCTGTGGATAACCGTATTACCGCCTTTGAGTGAGCTGATACCGCTCGCC
GCAGCCGAACGACCGAGCGCAGCGAGTCAGTGAGCGAGGAAGCGGAAGAGCGCCCAATACGCAAACCGCC
TCTCCCCGCGCGTTGGCCGATTCATTAATGCAGCTGGCACGACAGGTTTCCCGACTGGAAAGCGGGCAGT
GAGCGCAACGCAATTAATGTGAGTTAGCTCACTCATTAGGCACCCCAGGCTTTACACTTTATGCTTCCGG
CTCGTATGTTGTGTGGAATTGTGAGCGGATAACAATTTCACACAGGAAACAGCTATGACCATGATTACGC
CAAGCTTGATAATTCCTGCAGCCCAGCTTAATTCTTTTCGAGCTCTTTATGCTTAAGTTTACAATTTAAT
ATTCATACTTTAAGTATTTTTTGTAGTATCCTAGATATTGTGCTTTAAATGCTCACCCCTCAAAGCACCA
GTAATATTTTCATCCACTGAAATACCATTAAATTTTCAAAAAAATACTATGCATATAATGTTATACATAT
AAACATAAAACGCCATGTAAATCAAAAAATATATAAAAATATGTATAAAAATAAATATGCACTAAATATA
AGCTAATTATGCATAAAAATTAAAGTGCCCTTTATTAACTAGCTAGTCGTAATTATTTATATTTCTATGT
TATAAAAAAATCCTCATATAATAATATAATTAATATATGTAATGTTTTTTTTATTTTATAATTTTAATAT
AAAATAATATGTAAATTAATTCAAAAAATAAATATAATTGTTGTGAAACAAAAAACGTAATTTTTTCATT
TGCCTTCAAAATTTAAATTTATTTTAATATTTCCTAAAATATATATACTTTGTGTATAAATATATAAAAA
TATATATTTGCTTATAAATAAATAAAAAATTTTATAAAACATAGGGGGATCCATG
[558 nt withheld, positions 9716-10273]
TAAGGATCCCGTTTTTCTTACTTATATATTTATACCAATTGATTGTATTTATAACTGTAAAAATGTGTAT
GTTGTGTGCATATTTTTTTTTGTGCATGCACATGCATGTAAATAGCTAAAATTATGAACATTTTATTTTT
TGTTCAGAAAAAAAAAACTTTACACACATAAAATGGCTAGTATGAATAGCCATATTTTATATAAATTAAA
TCCTATGAATTTATGACCATATTAAAAATTTAGATATTTATGGAACATAATATGTTTGAAACAATAAGAC
AAAATTATTATTATTATTATTATTTTTACTGTTATAATTATGTTGTCTCTTCAATGATTCATAAATAGTT
GGACTTGATTTTTAAAATGTTTATAATATGATTAGCATAGTTAAATAAAAAAAGTTGAAAAATTAAAAAA
AAACATATAAACACAAATGATGTTTTTTCCTTCAATTTCGATG
Features (pLannotate 1.2.2; 16 found; start..end, strand, type, name):
    612..635     +  misc_RNA       sTRSV HHRz (fragment): hammerhead ribozyme from the tobacco ringspot virus satellite RNA (Khvorova et al., 2003)
    649..669     +  CDS            DsRed-Express (fragment): rapidly maturing tetrameric variant of DsRed fluorescent protein (Bevis and Glick, 2002) mammalian codon-optimized
    687..754     +  misc_RNA       tracrRNA (fragment): trans-activating CRISPR RNA for the Streptococcus pyogenes CRISPR/Cas9 system
   1873..1900    +  CDS            3xHA (fragment): three tandem HA epitope tags
   1933..6033    +  CDS            Cas9: Cas9 (Csn1) endonuclease from the Streptococcus pyogenes Type II CRISPR/Cas system generates RNA-guided double strand breaks in DNA
   6076..6172    +  CDS            ecliptic pHluorin (fragment): pH-sensitive mutant of green fluorescent protein (Miesenböck et al., 1998) responds to a drop in pH with a gradual loss (eclipsing) of excitation at 475 nm, accompanied by a reduction of excitation at 395 nm
   6632..6731    -  misc_feature   bom (fragment): basis of mobility region from pBR322
   6833..6868    -  CDS            rop (fragment): Rop protein, which maintains plasmids at low copy number; rop
   6963..7067    +  promoter       AmpR promoter: bla
   7068..7928    +  CDS            AmpR: β-lactamase; bla; confers resistance to ampicillin, carbenicillin, and related antibiotics
   8099..8687    +  rep_origin     ori: high-copy-number ColE1/pMB1/pBR322/pUC origin of replication
   8870..8962    +  CDS            lacI (fragment): lac repressor; lacI; The lac repressor binds to the lac operator to inhibit transcription in E. coli. This inhibition can be relieved by adding lactose or isopropyl-β-D-thiogalactopyranoside (IPTG).
   8975..8996    +  protein_bind   CAP binding site: CAP binding activates transcription in the presence of cAMP. E. coli catabolite activator protein
   9011..9041    +  promoter       lac promoter: promoter for the E. coli lac operon
   9045..9067    +  protein_bind   lac operator (fragment): The lac repressor binds to the lac operator to inhibit transcription in E. coli. This inhibition can be relieved by adding lactose or isopropyl-β-D-thiogalactopyranoside (IPTG). lac repressor encoded by lacI
   9713..10273   +  CDS            DHFR (sequence partly withheld): DYR_HUMAN - Experimental evidence at protein level: Swiss-Prot protein existence level 1. Key enzyme in folate metabolism. Contributes to the de novo mitochondrial thymidylate biosynthesis pathway. Catalyzes an essential reaction for de novo glycine and purine synthesis, and for DNA precursor synthesis. Binds its own mRNA and that of DHFR2. From Homo sapiens (Human).
