[The description below was written by a language model from this plasmid's Addgene catalogue record and pLannotate feature annotations shown in this document.]
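Description:
pSL1103 is a first-generation CRISPR interference control plasmid built on the pDEF backbone for use in rodent-infectious Plasmodium species, described in work on Plasmodium yoelii. It is maintained in E. coli as a high-copy plasmid through a ColE1/pUC-type origin and an ampicillin resistance gene (β-lactamase with its own promoter). Remnants of bom, rop, lacI and the lac promoter/operator region are cloning-vector carryover. Selection in the parasite is by pyrimethamine, consistent with the annotated human DHFR coding sequence, a drug-insensitive enzyme commonly used as a Plasmodium marker.

The main payload is dSpCas9, the nuclease-dead Streptococcus pyogenes Cas9, derived from an earlier deposited plasmid and carrying a nuclear localisation signal and a single HA epitope. The automated annotation labels it simply as Cas9 and detects a fragment of an HA tag just upstream, suggesting an N-terminal tag. According to the record, expression uses the PbEF1a promoter, but this element is not annotated in the feature table. Upstream lies the guide cassette: a hammerhead ribozyme fragment, a roughly 20-nt spacer and the Cas9 guide scaffold (annotated as tracrRNA). This fits the ribozyme-mediated strategy named in the associated publication, in which self-cleaving ribozymes release a guide from a longer transcript. The spacer is annotated as a short DsRed-Express match, so the guide appears to be directed at a fluorescent protein sequence rather than a parasite gene, in keeping with its stated role as a no-target control. A short pHluorin/GFP-like fragment follows the Cas9 reading frame, and the record does not explain its function. The plasmid serves as the negative control for dCas9-based gene repression experiments.
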