Addgene plasmid #129526: pSL1103
Purpose: pDEF-SpCas9, No Target Control Vector for CRISPRi, PbEF1a promoter, 1st Generation
Depositing lab: Scott Lindner. Publication: Ribozyme-mediated, multiplex CRISPR gene editing and CRISPR interference (CRISPRi) in rodent-infectious Plasmodium yoelii. Walker MP, Lindner SE. J Biol Chem. 2019 Jun 14;294(24):9555-9566. doi: 10.1074/jbc.RA118.007121. Epub 2019 May 1. PubMed 31043479.
Backbone
  Vector backbone: pDEF
  Vector type: Plasmodium, rodent-infectious species
  Selectable markers: Pyrimethamine
Growth in bacteria
  Bacterial resistance: Ampicillin, 100 μg/mL
  Growth temperature: 37°C
  Growth strain: DH5alpha
  Copy number: High Copy
Gene/Insert
  Gene/Insert name: dSpCas9
  gRNA/shRNA sequence: GGCGAGGGCCGCCCCTACGA
  Species: S. pyogenes
  Insert size (bp): 4269
  Tag / fusion protein: NLS, 1xHA
Resource information
  A portion of this plasmid was derived from a plasmid made by: Gene origin for dSpCas9 is from Addgene #48240
Terms and licenses: Academic/Nonprofit Terms; Industry Terms: Not Available to Industry
How to cite: pSL1103 was a gift from Scott Lindner (Addgene plasmid # 129526 ; http://n2t.net/addgene:129526 ; RRID:Addgene_129526)
